Addgene plasmid #53553: pcDNA3.1 3xFlag IFIT3
Purpose: mammalian expression of IFIT3
Depositing lab: Kathleen Collins. Depositing organization: University of California, Berkeley. Publication: tRNA binding, structure, and localization of the human interferon-induced protein IFIT5. Katibah GE, Lee HJ, Huizar JP, Vogan JM, Alber T, Collins K. Mol Cell. 2013 Feb 21;49(4):743-50. doi: 10.1016/j.molcel.2012.12.015. Epub 2013 Jan 11. PubMed 23317505.
Backbone
  Vector backbone: pcDNA3.1
  Backbone manufacturer: Invitrogen
  Vector type: Mammalian Expression
  Selectable markers: Neomycin (select with G418)
Growth in bacteria
  Bacterial resistance: Ampicillin, 100 μg/mL
  Growth temperature: 37°C
  Growth strain: DH5alpha
  Copy number: High Copy
Gene/Insert
  Gene/Insert name: IFIT3 (alt name: interferon-induced protein with tetratricopeptide repeats 3)
  Species: H. sapiens (human)
  Entrez Gene: IFIT3 (a.k.a. CIG-49, GARG-49, IFI60, IFIT4, IRG2, ISG60, P60, RIG-G, cig41)
  Promoter: CMV
  Tag / fusion protein: 3xFLAG (N terminal on insert)
  Cloning method: Unknown
  Sequencing primers: 5′ CMV-F; 3′ BGH Reverse
Terms and licenses: Academic/Nonprofit Terms; Industry Terms: Not Available to Industry
How to cite: pcDNA3.1 3xFlag IFIT3 was a gift from Kathleen Collins (Addgene plasmid # 53553 ; http://n2t.net/addgene:53553 ; RRID:Addgene_53553)
