[The description below was written by a language model from this plasmid's Addgene catalogue record.]
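Description:
pcDNA3.1 3xFlag IFIT3 is a mammalian expression plasmid built on the commercial pcDNA3.1 backbone and designed to produce human IFIT3 (interferon-induced protein with tetratricopeptide repeats 3, also known as ISG60 or RIG-G) in transfected cells. It is maintained in E. coli as a high-copy plasmid under ampicillin selection. It also carries a neomycin resistance marker, so mammalian cells that have taken up the plasmid can be selected with G418, for example to derive stable lines.

The IFIT3 coding sequence is driven by the CMV promoter, a strong constitutive viral promoter widely used for high-level expression in mammalian cell lines. A 3xFLAG epitope is fused to the N terminus of the protein. This tag allows detection by western blot or immunofluorescence and affinity purification with anti-FLAG reagents, without the need for an IFIT3-specific antibody. The listed 3′ sequencing primer is BGH Reverse, which is consistent with the bovine growth hormone polyadenylation region that normally follows the cloning site in pcDNA3.1. No feature table is supplied, however, so the exact layout of backbone elements, the cloning junctions and the cloning method are not documented in the record.

The stated purpose is simply mammalian expression of IFIT3. The construct is associated with work on tRNA binding, structure and cellular localization of the related human interferon-induced protein IFIT5. This suggests that it served to express a tagged IFIT family member for comparison, although the record does not spell out that role.
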