>Addgene plasmid #53553 | pcDNA3.1 3xFlag IFIT3 | addgene partial sequence | sequence record 86379 | CMV-F 5'-CGCAAATGGGCGGTAGGCGTG-3'
CTATATAAGCAGAGCTCTCTGGCTAACTAGAGAACCCACTGCTTACTGGCTTATCGAAATTAATACGACT
CACTATAGGGAGACCCAAGCTGGCTAGCATGGACTACAAAGACCATGACGGTGATTATAAAGATCATGAC
ATCGATTACAAGGATGACGATGACAAGAAGCTTGGTACCGAGCTCGGATCCATGAGTGAGGTCACCAAGA
ATTCCCTGGAGAAAATCCTTCCACAGCTGAAATGCCATTTCACCTGGAACTTATTCAAGGAAGACAGTGT
CTCAAGGGATCTAGAAGATAGAGTGTGTAACCAGATTGAATTTTTAAACACTGAGTTCAAAGCTACAATG
TACAACTTGTTGGCCTACATAAAACACCTAGATGGTAACAACGAGGCAGCCCTGGAATGCTTACGGCAAG
CTGAAGAGTTAATCCAGCAAGAACATGCTGACCAAGCAGAAATCAGAAGTCTAGTCACTTGGGGAAACTA
CGCCTGGGTCTACTATCACTTGGGCAGACTCTCAGATGCTCAGATTTATGTAGATAAGGTGAAACAAACC
TGCAAGAAATTTTCAAATCCATACAGTATTGAGTATTCTGAACTTGACTGTGAGGAAGGGTGGACACAAC
TGAAGTGTGGAAGAAATGAAAGGGCGAAGGTGTGTTTTGAGAAGGCTCTGGAAGAAAAGCCCAACAACCC
AGAATTCTCCTCTGGACTGGCAATTGCGATGTACCATCTGGATAATCACCCAGAGAAACAGTTCTCTACT
GATGTTTTGAAGCAGGCCATTGAGCTGAGTCCTGATAACCAATACGTCAAGGTTCTCTTGGGCCTGAAAC
TGCAGAAGATGAATAAAGAAGCTGAAGGAGAGCAGTTTGTTGAAGAAGCCTTGGAAAAGTCTCCTTGCCA
AACAGATGTCCTCCGCAGTGCAGCCAAATTTTACAGAAGAAAAGGTGACCTAGACAAAGCTATTGAACTG
TTTCAACGGGTGTTGGAATCCACACCAAACAATGGCTACCTCTATCACCAGAT
