>Addgene plasmid #53553 | pcDNA3.1 3xFlag IFIT3 | addgene partial sequence | sequence record 86383 | BGH-rev 5'-TAGAAGGCACAGTCGAGG-3'
GGTTTAAACGGGCCCTCTAGACTCGAGTCAGTTCAGTTGCTCTGAGTTAGAGAGGAGCTCTCTGGGACTG
GAGCTGACTGCGCCCTGGCCCATTTCCTCACTACCATCCTCAAGCTCAGATGCTGACAGGAAAATACTGC
CTATGCCTGAAGGGGCATCCCTTAGCAGGCGGCCCAGTTCCTTCTCATAACATTTGGCTGCTTGCAGCAG
ATCTCCATTCTGCTTATGAATTAATCCTTGAAGATACCAATAATTTGGTGCATTTTGTGGAAGCAGATTT
TCAGATACATTCTGTGGTTGGTCTTTGATCTCTTCCTTGTCAGTTGATTTTTTGCTTATGGACAAACCCT
CTAAACCATGTTGCACAGCAGTGTCTTCAGACTTCCCATTATATTTCTGAAGGTTGCAGTAGCGCTGATG
GGATTGTTGCTTTTCAGCATCAGGGACTTCCTTATTGAATGGTGTCTGATAACATTCCGTCTCCAGGAAC
TCAGCGAGATCGGAGTATGCATTCAGAGGATTCAGTCCCTTCTCAAGAGCTTTATTCGAATAGTCCATAG
CATATTGCTTTAGTGCTTCAATCATCTCTTTATTTCCACTAGCTTCAGATTCTCCTGTATTCTGCATTTG
TCTTACTTTTGCCTTGTAGCAGCACCCAATCTGGTGATAGAGGTAGCCATTGTTTGGTGTGGATTCCAAC
ACCCGTTGAAACAGTTCAATAGCTTTGTCTAGGTCACCTTTTCTTCTGTAAAATTTGGCTGCACTGCGGA
GGACATCTGTTTGGCAAGGAGACTTTTCCAAGGCTTCTTCAACAAACTGCTCTCCTTCAGCTTCTTTATT
CATCT
